>Addgene plasmid #194978 | pAAV-hSyn-fDIO-mEGFP-Gphn_P1 | addgene full sequence | sequence record 384099 | Addgene NGS Result
TTTTTCGCCCTTTGACGTTGGAGTCCACGTTCTTT
[37 nt withheld, positions 36-72]
ACTCTATCTCGGGCTATTCTTTTGATTTATAAGGGATTTTGCCGATTTCGGTCTATTGGTTAAAAAATGA
GCTGATTTAACAAAAATTTAACGCGAATTTTAACAAAATATTAACGTTTACAATTTTATGGTGCACTCTC
AGTACAATCTGCTCTGATGCCGCATAGTTAAGCCAGCCCCGACACCCGCCAACACCCGCTGACGCGCCCT
GACGGGCTTGTCTGCTCCCGGCATCCGCTTACAGACAAGCTGTGACCGTCTCCGGGAGCTGCATGTGTCA
GAGGTTTTCACCGTCATCACCGAAACGCGCGAGACGAAAGGGCCTCGTGATACGCCTATTTTTATAGGTT
AATGTCATGATAATAATGGTTTCTTAGACGTCAGGTGGCACTTTTCGGGGAAATGTGCGCGGAACCCCTA
TTTGTTTATTTTTCTAAATACATTCAAATATGTATCCGCTCATGAGACAATAACCCTGATAAATGCTTCA
ATAATATTGAAAAAGGAAGAGTATGAGTATTCAACATTTCCGTGTCGCCCTTATTCCCTTTTTTGCGGCA
TTTTGCCTTCCTGTTTTTGCTCACCCAGAAACGCTGGTGAAAGTAAAAGATGCTGAAGATCAGTTGGGTG
CACGAGTGGGTTACATCGAACTGGATCTCAACAGCGGTAAGATCCTTGAGAGTTTTCGCCCCGAAGAACG
TTTTCCAATGATGAGCACTTTTAAAGTTCTGCTATGTGGCGCGGTATTATCCCGTATTGACGCCGGGCAA
GAGCAACTCGGTCGCCGCATACACTATTCTCAGAATGACTTGGTTGAGTACTCACCAGTCACAGAAAAGC
ATCTTACGGATGGCATGACAGTAAGAGAATTATGCAGTGCTGCCATAACCATGAGTGATAACACTGCGGC
CAACTTACTTCTGACAACGATCGGAGGACCGAAGGAGCTAACCGCTTTTTTGCACAACATGGGGGATCAT
GTAACTCGCCTTGATCGTTGGGAACCGGAGCTGAATGAAGCCATACCAAACGACGAGCGTGACACCACGA
TGCCTGTAGCAATGGCAACAACGTTGCGCAAACTATTAACTGGCGAACTACTTACTCTAGCTTCCCGGCA
ACAATTAATAGACTGGATGGAGGCGGATAAAGTTGCAGGACCACTTCTGCGCTCGGCCCTTCCGGCTGGC
TGGTTTATTGCTGATAAATCTGGAGCCGGTGAGCGTGGGTCTCGCGGTATCATTGCAGCACTGGGGCCAG
ATGGTAAGCCCTCCCGTATCGTAGTTATCTACACGACGGGGAGTCAGGCAACTATGGATGAACGAAATAG
ACAGATCGCTGAGATAGGTGCCTCACTGATTAAGCATTGGTAACTGTCAGACCAAGTTTACTCATATATA
CTTTAGATTGATTTAAAACTTCATTTTTAATTTAAAAGGATCTAGGTGAAGATCCTTTTTGATAATCTCA
TGACCAAAATCCCTTAACGTGAGTTTTCGTTCCACTGAGCGTCAGACCCCGTAGAAAAGATCAAAGGATC
TTCTTGAGATCCTTTTTTTCTGCGCGTAATCTGCTGCTTGCAAACAAAAAAACCACCGCTACCAGCGGTG
GTTTGTTTGCCGGATCAAGAGCTACCAACTCTTTTTCCGAAGGTAACTGGCTTCAGCAGAGCGCAGATAC
CAAATACTGTTCTTCTAGTGTAGCCGTAGTTAGGCCACCACTTCAAGAACTCTGTAGCACCGCCTACATA
CCTCGCTCTGCTAATCCTGTTACCAGTGGCTGCTGCCAGTGGCGATAAGTCGTGTCTTACCGGGTTGGAC
TCAAGACGATAGTTACCGGATAAGGCGCAGCGGTCGGGCTGAACGGGGGGTTCGTGCACACAGCCCAGCT
TGGAGCGAACGACCTACACCGAACTGAGATACCTACAGCGTGAGCTATGAGAAAGCGCCACGCTTCCCGA
AGGGAGAAAGGCGGACAGGTATCCGGTAAGCGGCAGGGTCGGAACAGGAGAGCGCACGAGGGAGCTTCCA
GGGGGAAACGCCTGGTATCTTTATAGTCCTGTCGGGTTTCGCCACCTCTGACTTGAGCGTCGATTTTTGT
GATGCTCGTCAGGGGGGCGGAGCCTATGGAAAAACGCCAGCAACGCGGCCTTTTTACGGTTCCTGGCCTT
TTGCTGGCCTTTTGCTCACATGTCCTGCAGGCAGCTGCGCGCTCGCTCGCTCACTGAGGCCGCCCGGGCG
TCGGGCGACCTTTGGTCGCCCGGCCTCAGTGAGCGAGCGAGCGCGCAGAGAGGGAGTGGCCAACTCCATC
ACTAGGGGTTCCTGCGGCCGCACGCGTGTGTCTAGACTGCAGAGGGCCCTGCGTATGAGTGCAAGTGGGT
TTTAGGACCAGGATGAGGCGGGGTGGGGGTGCCTACCTGACGACCGACCCCGACCCACTGGACAAGCACC
CAACCCCCATTCCCCAAATTGCGCATCCCCTATCAGAGAGGGGGAGGGGAAACAGGATGCGGCGAGGCGC
GTGCGCACTGCCAGCTTCAGCACCGCGGACAGTGCCTTCGCCCCCGCCTGGCGGCGCGCGCCACCGCCGC
CTCAGCACTGAAGGCGCGCTGACGTCACTCGCCGGTCCCCCGCAAACTCCCCTTCCCGGCCACCTTGGTC
GCGTCCGCGCCGCCGCCGGCCCAGCCGGACCGCACCACGCGAGGCGCGAGATAGGGGGGCACGGGCGCGA
CCATCTGCGCTGCGGCGCCGGCGACTCAGCGCTGCCTCAGTCTGCGGTGGGCAGCGGAGGAGTCGTGTCG
TGCCTGAGAGCGCAGTCGAGAAGGTACCGGATCCTCTAGAGTCGACTCCGGAGAAGTTCCTATTCTCTAG
AAAGTATAGGAACTTCGCAGAATGGTAGCTGGATTGTAGCTGCTATTAGCAATATGAAACCTCTTAGAAG
TTCCTATTCTTCAAAAGGTATAGGAACTTCGGCGCGCCTCATAGCCGTCCGATGACCATGACGTCCACCA
CCTCGCCTTTGTGAAGTTCCACATACTGCTCTGTCTTTGGAGGTAGCATCAGCAATCCATTGGCACTGCG
CATGCTCATCAGACGGCTGCTCATCTGATTACCTGTACTCTGGGCCCAGGGCAGTGGTTCTTGGTGATGC
CAAGTCAGTATACACCGGTGGTATTCTGGGCGAGGGTCCAGCTTTACGTCACATGATAACCTAGCTTTGA
TGATGGTTGG
[465 nt withheld, positions 3303-3767]
AAACTTATTAACTTCAACTTCTGTGACACCTACAGTTGCAAGGAGACCAATTTCTGAAGGGCCCATATGG
GTTCCTTTTGCCAAAACACACTCCCCTCTTTTAATGTCGTGGCCGATGGGTCTGATGTCTTGGCCTGGCC
GAGCTTGCACCAGAATTCGCACTTCAAGTTCTTCAGTACCATCATCTGATTCCCTGATGAGTTCAGTATC
TTCAACTTGCACTACTGCATCAGCACCGCAGGGGATTGGAGCACCTGTTGTAACCCGCATCACTTGTCCG
GGCATTACTGTCTGAGTTGGCTGTTCACCAGCTTGGGATTCCCCAATGATGAAACGATCTCCTGGACCAT
CAGCAGCTCGAACAGCATAGCCATCTTTTACTGATGCTGGGAATGGGGGTAGGTTGTCTTTTGCATACAC
ATCTTGAGCAAGGACTCGCCCCATTCCATCTCGGTAATTGATGATTTCTGTACCAAGCACCGGAGTCATC
TCCAGAACTGTAATGAAGGCTTTGTCCATAGACGTCAGAGGAAAAGGAGACATGCGATGTCTTCTAGCCA
CCTTGGTGATATCTACAGCACTGTGACTGGCTCTTAGAATGTTCTCCTTGCTGCTGCACCTGGACTGGAC
TTTTGGTGTTGGACAAGAAGCTGTAGAGAGGCGAGATGTAGCCTGGGCACGGGGCGACTCTGAAGGAGTA
GTGCTAAGGGAGGCTGTGTCTCGTGGGAGCACCTGAACGCCACGAGAAATGATGGAGTCTGGAATCTTTG
CAGCAAGAGCTGCTGCAGTAATATGTGATGAGGAACTATCTTCTGTCGAAGCTACACCACTGTCTTTCTT
TTCTTCTTCCTCCTCTTCACACTGAACTCCTTTGTCTTCTGTCTGCTTATGTGGGCTAGTTGTAGGAGGT
GGAGAAAGAGGAGGTGGTGGGGAAGGTAAATCTTCAAGTTCATCATGCACCTCCTTTACTTTTACAATGG
CATCACGTAAAAGGTCAATGGCATGAGGTAGAGCTGGCAGTATGAACTGAAAGCATTCCTGAGATCCTTT
CTTGCTACCAGGCAGGTTAATTATCAGAGTTTTCCCTCTTATTCCACACACTGGTCTAGAGAGCATGCCC
AGAGGTGTAACATTAAGTGATCCCATCAGCATTGCCAGGGCCATCCCTGGCGCTTCCCGTTCTATTACTT
CTTTTGTGGCCTCTGGAGTGACATCTCGTGGTGCAAACCCTGTTCCGCCAGTTGTTAATATCAAATTAAG
TTCCTTCTCATCACACCAGTCTATGAGTGTTTCCTTGATTTCTTCTATTTCATCTGGTACTATCTTGTAT
GCTGATATAGTCCCACCCAACAAAGAAGGATCCTGGACGAGATCTTTTAGATTTATCCCACTGCGGTCTT
CTGCAAGATTCCTGAAGCAGCTATCACTCACTGTGAGGACTCCGACACGGATTTGATGGTCGTGGTTTGT
GAGGATCATTCCCTCGGTCGCCATGCTCGAGATCTGAGTCCGGCCGGACTTGTACAGCTCGTCCATGCCG
AGAGTGATCCCGGCGGCGGTCACGAACTCCTTCAGGACCATGTGATCGCGCTTCTCGTTGGGGTCTTTGC
TCAGGGCGGACTGGGTGCTCAGGTAGTGGTTGTCGGGCAGCAGCACGGGGCCGTCGCCGATGGGGGTGTT
CTGCTGGTAGTGGTCGGCGAGCTGCACGCTGCCGTCCTCGATGTTGTGGCGGATCTTGAAGTTCACCTTG
ATGCCGTTCTTCTGCTTGTCGGCCATGATATAGACGTTGTGGCTGTTGTAGTTGTACTCCAGCTTGTGCC
CCAGGATGTTGCCGTCCTCCTTGAAGTCGATGCCCTTCAGCTCGATGCGGTTCACCAGGGTGTCGCCCTC
GAACTTCACCTCGGCGCGGGTCTTGTAGTTGCCGTCGTCCTTGAAGAAGATGGTGCGCTCCTGGACGTAG
CCTTCGGGCATGGCGGACTTGAAGAAGTCGTGCTGCTTCATGTGGTCGGGGTAGCGGCTGAAGCACTGCA
CGCCGTAGGTCAGGGTGGTCACGAGGGTGGGCCAGGGCACGGGCAGCTTGCCGGTGGTGCAGATGAACTT
CAGGGTCAGCTTGCCGTAGGTGGCATCGCCCTCGCCCTCGCCGGACACGCTGAACTTGTGGCCGTTTACG
TCGCCGTCCAGCTCGACCAGGATGGGCACCACCCCGGTGAACAGCTCCTCGCCCTTGCTCACCATGGTGG
CGCTAGCGAAGTTCCTATACTTTCTAGAGAATAGGAACTTCTTGCCTTAACCCAGAAATTATCACTGTTA
TTCTTTAGAATGGTGCAAAGAGAAGTTCCTATACCTTTTGAAGAATAGGAACTTCGAATTCGATATCAAG
CTTATCGATGAGATCTACGGGTGGCATCCCTGTGACCCCTCCCCAGTGCCTCTCCTGGCCCTGGAAGTTG
CCACTCCAGTGCCCACCAGCCTTGTCCTAATAAAATTAAGTTGCATCATTTTGTCTGACTAGGTGTCCTT
CTATAATATTATGGGGTGGAGGGGGGTGGTATGGAGCAAGGGGCAAGTTGGGAAGACAACCTGTAGGGCC
TGCGGGGTCTATTGGGAACCAAGCTGGAGTGCAGTGGCACAATCTTGGCTCACTGCAATCTCCGCCTCCT
GGGTTCAAGCGATTCTCCTGCCTCAGCCTCCCGAGTTGTTGGGATTCCAGGCATGCATGACCAGGCTCAG
CTAATTTTTGTTTTTTTGGTAGAGACGGGGTTTCACCATATTGGCCAGGCTGGTCTCCAACTCCTAATCT
CAGGTGATCTACCCACCTTGGCCTCCCAAATTGCTGGGATTACAGGCGTGAACCACTGCTCCCTTCCCTG
TCCTTCTGATTTTGTAGGTAACCACGTGCGGACCGAGCGGCCGCAGGAACCCCTAGTGATGGAGTTGGCC
ACTCCCTCTCTGCGCGCTCGCTCGCTCACTGAGGCCGGGCGACCAAAGGTCGCCCGACGCCCGGGCTTTG
CCCGGGCGGCCTCAGTGAGCGAGCGAGCGCGCAGCTGCCTGCAGGGGCGCCTGATGCGGTATTTTCTCCT
TACGCATCTGTGCGGTATTTCACACCGCATA
[95 nt withheld, positions 6879-6973]
T
[46 nt withheld, positions 6975-7020]
C
[133 nt withheld, positions 7022-7154]
Features (pLannotate 1.2.2; 21 found; start..end, strand, type, name):
    199..248     -  misc_feature   bom (fragment): basis of mobility region from pBR322
    350..385     -  CDS            rop (fragment): Rop protein, which maintains plasmids at low copy number; rop
    480..584     +  promoter       AmpR promoter: bla
    585..1445    +  CDS            AmpR: β-lactamase; bla; confers resistance to ampicillin, carbenicillin, and related antibiotics
   1616..2204    +  rep_origin     ori: high-copy-number ColE1/pMB1/pBR322/pUC origin of replication
   2277..2304    +  repeat_region  AAV2 ITR (fragment): inverted terminal repeat of adeno-associated virus serotype 2 inverted
   2333..2360    +  repeat_region  AAV2 ITR (fragment): inverted terminal repeat of adeno-associated virus serotype 2 inverted
   2440..2887    +  promoter       hSyn promoter: human synapsin I promoter; confers neuron-specific expression (Kügler et al., 2003)
   2901..2918    +  misc_feature   MCS (fragment): pUC18/19 multiple cloning site
   2925..2958    +  protein_bind   FRT (minimal): supports FLP-mediated excision but not integration (Turan and Bode, 2011) FLP recombinase from the Saccharomyces cerevisiae 2μ plasmid
   2959..3008    -  intron         β-globin intron (fragment): internally truncated intron from human β-globin
   3054..5261    -  CDS            GPHN (sequence partly withheld): GEPH_HUMAN - Also known as GPH, KIAA1385. Experimental evidence at protein level: Swiss-Prot protein existence level 1. Has also a catalytic activity and catalyzes two steps in the biosynthesis of the molybdenum cofactor. In the first step, molybdopterin is adenylated. Subsequently, molybdate is inserted into adenylated molybdopterin and AMP is released. From Homo sapiens (Human).
   5262..5280    -  misc_feature   MCS (fragment): multiple cloning site
   5286..6002    -  CDS            EGFP: EGFP is a basic (constitutively fluorescent) green fluorescent protein published in 1996, derived from Aequorea victoria. It is reported to be a rapidly-maturing weak dimer with moderate acid sensitivity.
   6015..6048    -  protein_bind   FRT (minimal): supports FLP-mediated excision but not integration (Turan and Bode, 2011) FLP recombinase from the Saccharomyces cerevisiae 2μ plasmid
   6049..6099    -  intron         β-globin intron (fragment): internally truncated intron from human β-globin
   6133..6156    +  misc_feature   MCS (fragment): pBluescript multiple cloning site
   6166..6642    +  polyA_signal   hGH poly(A) signal: human growth hormone polyadenylation signal
   6682..6822    +  repeat_region  AAV2 ITR: inverted terminal repeat of adeno-associated virus serotype 2 inverted
   6827..6878    -  misc_feature   bom (fragment): basis of mobility region from pBR322
   6897..198     +  rep_origin     f1 ori (across the origin) (sequence partly withheld): f1 bacteriophage origin of replication; arrow indicates direction of (+) strand synthesis
