[The description below was written by a language model from this plasmid's Addgene catalogue record and pLannotate feature annotations shown in this document.]
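Description:
pAAV-hSyn-fDIO-mEGFP-Gphn_P1 is an adeno-associated virus transfer plasmid built on the pAAV-MCS backbone, designed for Flp recombinase-dependent, neuron-specific expression of fluorescently tagged gephyrin. It is maintained in bacteria through a high-copy ColE1/pUC-type origin with ampicillin selection (β-lactamase under its own promoter) and also carries an f1 phage origin. The expression cassette lies between AAV2 inverted terminal repeats, which allow the intervening DNA to be packaged into recombinant AAV particles. The feature table annotates the downstream ITR in full but the upstream one only as two short fragments. The catalogue's choice of a recombination-deficient growth strain fits the known instability of ITRs.

Within the ITRs, the human synapsin I promoter faces a coding sequence placed in the antisense orientation, followed by the human growth hormone polyadenylation signal. The inverted payload is rat gephyrin (isoform P1; the automated annotation matches it to the human GPHN orthologue) fused at its N-terminus to mEGFP, a monomeric EGFP variant carrying L221K. The cassette is bracketed by FRT sites in opposing orientation. The short adjacent stretches annotated as β-globin intron fragments probably correspond to the second, variant Flp site expected of an fDIO design, although the table does not identify them as such. Without Flp, no functional transcript is produced. Flp activity inverts and locks the cassette into the sense orientation, allowing synapsin-driven expression. The construct is used to label gephyrin, the scaffold protein of inhibitory postsynapses, in genetically defined Flp-expressing neurons, and the associated work compared the synaptic localization of gephyrin C4 splice variants by automated image analysis.
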