Addgene plasmid #194978: pAAV-hSyn-fDIO-mEGFP-Gphn_P1
Purpose: AAV vector to drive the Flp-dependent expression of mEGFP (L221K) -Gphn (isoform P1) under the control of human Synapsin promoter
Depositing lab: Günter Schwarz. Depositing organization: Universitaet zu Koeln. Publication: Automated Image Analysis Reveals Different Localization of Synaptic Gephyrin C4 Splice Variants. Liebsch F, Eggersmann FR, Merkler Y, Kloppenburg P, Schwarz G. eNeuro. 2023 Jan 4;10(1):ENEURO.0102-22.2022. doi: 10.1523/ENEURO.0102-22.2022. Print 2023 Jan. PubMed 36543537.
Backbone
  Vector backbone: pAAV-MCS
  Backbone manufacturer: Stratagene
  Backbone size w/o insert (bp): 3892
  Vector type: AAV
Growth in bacteria
  Bacterial resistance: Ampicillin, 100 μg/mL
  Growth temperature: 30°C
  Growth strain: NEB Stable
  Copy number: High Copy
Gene/Insert
  Gene/Insert name: mEGFP-Gphn (isoform P1)
  Species: R. norvegicus (rat), Synthetic
  Entrez Gene: Gphn (a.k.a. Geph)
  Tag / fusion protein: mEGFP (N terminal on insert)
  Cloning method: Gibson Cloning
  Sequencing primers: 5′ CCACGCGAGGCGCGAGATAG; 3′ CCAGCTTGGTTCCCAATAGA
Terms and licenses: Academic/Nonprofit Terms; Industry Terms: Not Available to Industry
How to cite: pAAV-hSyn-fDIO-mEGFP-Gphn_P1 was a gift from Günter Schwarz (Addgene plasmid # 194978 ; http://n2t.net/addgene:194978 ; RRID:Addgene_194978)
